Addgene plasmid #1597: L3799
Purpose: (Empty Backbone)
Depositing lab: Andrew Fire. Depositing organization: Carnegie Institution for Science.
Backbone
  Vector backbone: Unknown
  Backbone size (bp): 8375
  Vector type: Worm Expression
Growth in bacteria
  Bacterial resistance: Ampicillin, 100 μg/mL
  Growth temperature: 37°C
  Growth strain: DH5alpha
  Copy number: Unknown
Gene/Insert
  Gene/Insert name: None
  Tag / fusion protein: mec7-836, mec7Tsa, T7p, gfpN, IVSR, gfpS65C, IVSS, IVST, gfpC, let858smgUTR, let858C, let8583', decoy
  Cloning method: Restriction Enzyme
Terms and licenses: Academic/Nonprofit Terms; Industry Terms: Not Available to Industry
Depositor comments: See Fire Lab Vector Kit Documentation 1997. Fire Lab Miniprep Number pPD118.44, Ligation number L3799.
How to cite: L3799 was a gift from Andrew Fire (Addgene plasmid # 1597 ; http://n2t.net/addgene:1597 ; RRID:Addgene_1597)
