[The description below was written by a language model from this plasmid's Addgene catalogue record and pLannotate feature annotations shown in this document.]
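Description:
L3799 (Fire Lab miniprep pPD118.44) is an 8,375 bp C. elegans expression vector from the 1997 Fire Lab Vector Kit, catalogued as an empty backbone with no separate insert. The parent backbone is recorded as unknown, but the annotated features point to a pUC-type plasmid. These include a high-copy ColE1/pMB1 origin, an ampicillin resistance gene (β-lactamase) with its own promoter for selection in E. coli, and remnants of the lac region (lacI fragment, CAP site, lac promoter and operator) next to a fragment of the pUC18/19 polylinker.

The depositor's module list gives the order of the worm cassette. It begins with mec-7 upstream sequence ("mec7-836") and a segment labelled mec7Tsa, followed by a T7 promoter. Next comes a GFP coding region carrying the S65C substitution, split into segments by synthetic introns (IVSR, IVSS, IVST), a design used in Fire vectors to improve expression in worms. The cassette ends with let-858 sequences (let858smgUTR, let858C, let858 3') and a "decoy" element. The automated annotation agrees with this layout. It finds a T7 promoter fragment on the reverse strand just upstream of a GFP reading frame (matched to yEGFP by similarity), followed by three let-858 coding fragments spanning roughly 3 kb. The mec-7 region and introns are not annotated.

mec-7 encodes a touch receptor neuron β-tubulin, so the vector probably drives GFP in those cells. The "smgUTR" label suggests a 3' region designed to make the transcript sensitive to smg-dependent (nonsense-mediated) mRNA decay, but the record does not state this purpose and refers instead to the kit documentation.
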