Features (pLannotate 1.2.2; 13 found; start..end, strand, type, name):
      1..30      -  misc_feature   MCS (fragment): pUC18/19 multiple cloning site
    941..958     -  promoter       T7 promoter (fragment): promoter for bacteriophage T7 RNA polymerase
    978..1841    +  CDS            yEGFP: yEGFP is a fluorescent protein published in 1997.
   2043..2411    +  CDS            let-858 (fragment): CWC22_CAEEL - Experimental evidence at transcript level: Swiss-Prot protein existence level 2. Required for pre-mRNA splicing and for exon-junction complex (EJC) assembly. Hinders EIF4A3 from non-specifically binding RNA and escorts it to the splicing machinery to promote EJC assembly on mature mRNAs. Through its role in EJC assembly, required for nonsense-mediated mRNA decay (By similarity). Required for early embryogenesis and tissue differentiation. From Caenorhabditis elegans.
   2455..2838    +  CDS            let-858 (fragment): CWC22_CAEEL - Experimental evidence at transcript level: Swiss-Prot protein existence level 2. Required for pre-mRNA splicing and for exon-junction complex (EJC) assembly. Hinders EIF4A3 from non-specifically binding RNA and escorts it to the splicing machinery to promote EJC assembly on mature mRNAs. Through its role in EJC assembly, required for nonsense-mediated mRNA decay (By similarity). Required for early embryogenesis and tissue differentiation. From Caenorhabditis elegans.
   2885..5260    +  CDS            let-858 (fragment): CWC22_CAEEL - Experimental evidence at transcript level: Swiss-Prot protein existence level 2. Required for pre-mRNA splicing and for exon-junction complex (EJC) assembly. Hinders EIF4A3 from non-specifically binding RNA and escorts it to the splicing machinery to promote EJC assembly on mature mRNAs. Through its role in EJC assembly, required for nonsense-mediated mRNA decay (By similarity). Required for early embryogenesis and tissue differentiation. From Caenorhabditis elegans.
   6120..6224    +  promoter       AmpR promoter: bla
   6225..7085    +  CDS            AmpR: β-lactamase; bla; confers resistance to ampicillin, carbenicillin, and related antibiotics
   7256..7844    +  rep_origin     ori: high-copy-number ColE1/pMB1/pBR322/pUC origin of replication
   8027..8119    +  CDS            lacI (fragment): lac repressor; lacI; The lac repressor binds to the lac operator to inhibit transcription in E. coli. This inhibition can be relieved by adding lactose or isopropyl-β-D-thiogalactopyranoside (IPTG).
   8132..8153    +  protein_bind   CAP binding site: CAP binding activates transcription in the presence of cAMP. E. coli catabolite activator protein
   8168..8198    +  promoter       lac promoter: promoter for the E. coli lac operon
   8206..8222    +  protein_bind   lac operator: The lac repressor binds to the lac operator to inhibit transcription in E. coli. This inhibition can be relieved by adding lactose or isopropyl-β-D-thiogalactopyranoside (IPTG). lac repressor encoded by lacI
>Addgene plasmid #1597 | L3799 | depositor full sequence | sequence record 207 | Author sequence
AAGCTTGCATGCCTGCAGGTCGACTCTAGACCGCGGTTTTGGCGCGCCAAATGTAAACCTGTCATTTCTG
TGTATTTCAGCACCGCGAAGAGCACCATAAACAGCTACAACAAGAGCACGAACGTCGGCTCCAACAGAAA
AAGCTGCAAAACGCTGGTACTCACCACATGCTCTGATAATTGCCATTTCCTTCGATTTCTGACTTTCAAT
TGTGATATGATAACCTCAAAATCTCCATTCAAAATGAAAACTCTTAAATTTAAGAGCTTTCAACACCCCG
CACTTTCCCACCTCATCGTTTTTCCCTTCTATCTTATCAATTTTTTGTATTTTGTGTCAGTTTGCTATAT
CCTCATCACCTTTTTTACCGTTTAATCTCTCTATAGTATTGTTCGGGTGTTTCAAGATGAAACGTTTTGT
GTGTAGCATTTTTGAAACACAGCGCGAAAAATGCAGAAACTATCATCCACAATGCATTAAGTGCACTCAT
TGTGATGACTCCTAACCCCCTCGCCCCACCAGTTGTCTCTTCACAAATTCATGGCACAATTCAAAAATGG
CTTTTTGTGTTGGATCTTGATCTCGTCTCTTTCCTTCTTCTTTCGTTTCTCTCGGACCACTCATTATTCG
AATGCCATGCATTTGTTGATGATGCGCAGCGATGGTCGCACACACTACAACAGATATGATGGTGGCTGTG
CGTGGTGCAGAGCTCATGAATAAGTGATGGGGCACCGAGATGTGACTCCTCCCATTATTCGTCTTGAGTC
GCATCTTTTGTCTTGGTCCGTTGTCAGTCGAGCCTCAAGGCAGCCGTTCCGCCAGTGATCGCCTGCTAAG
AAGTTGTAGGTGTAGAGGAAGAAACGTCGGGTCCAAATTTCAAGCAACATCCGCGAGATCGTGGATCCTA
TCGATTCGCGGCCGCTGTACACCCGGGTGCCCTATAGTGAGTCGTATTGGTACCGGTAGAAAAAATGAGT
AAAGGAGAAGAACTTTTCACTGGAGTTGTCCCAATTCTTGTTGAATTAGATGGTGATGTTAATGGGCACA
AATTTTCTGTCAGTGGAGAGGGTGAAGGTGATGCAACATACGGAAAACTTACCCTTAAATTTATTTGCAC
TACTGGAAAACTACCTGTTCCATGGGTAAGTTTAAACATATATATACTAACTAACCCTGATTATTTAAAT
TTTCAGCCAACACTTGTCACTACTTTCTGTTATGGTGTTCAATGCTTCTCGAGATACCCAGATCATATGA
AACAGCATGACTTTTTCAAGAGTGCCATGCCCGAAGGTTATGTACAGGAAAGAACTATATTTTTCAAAGA
TGACGGGAACTACAAGACACGTAAGTTTAAACAGTTCGGTACTAACTAACCATACATATTTAAATTTTCA
GGTGCTGAAGTCAAGTTTGAAGGTGATACCCTTGTTAATAGAATCGAGTTAAAAGGTATTGATTTTAAAG
AAGATGGAAACATTCTTGGACACAAATTGGAATACAACTATAACTCACACAATGTATACATCATGGCAGA
CAAACAAAAGAATGGAATCAAAGTTGTAAGTTTAAACATGATTTTACTAACTAACTAATCTGATTTAAAT
TTTCAGAACTTCAAAATTAGACACAACATTGAAGATGGAAGCGTTCAACTAGCAGACCATTATCAACAAA
ATACTCCAATTGGCGATGGCCCTGTCCTTTTACCAGACAACCATTACCTGTCCACACAATCTGCCCTTTC
GAAAGATCCCAACGAAAAGAGAGACCACATGGTCCTTCTTGAGTTTGTAACAGCTGCTGGGATTACACAT
GGCATGGACGAACTATACAAAAGCCCACAAGCTTTGGAATTCGCTAGCCGGCCATACAAGTAATCCGGGT
TCTAGAAGCGCTGCTAAGGGGGCCCTCGTCGAGTCGGTCACAATCACCTGAAACTCCAAAGGCAGCCAGT
GAGGAACGTGAAGAAGAAGAAAAAGAGTCATCTGAACAGGTTTGATTTTCTTTCTGGTCAAAAAGATGAA
ATTATTGATTTTCAGCCAGATACTCCCAAAACTAGCAGCGAGAAGTCTGCAAGTCGTTCACAGTCGCCCA
GAGAATCGCGGGAAGTGAGCCAAGAGGTATGTTTTTCAAAAATCAATAACTGATCATAATTTTTATTGTT
TGGTGAATTTAAGAAAATAATATTCGAAAATTCCTCTGAATTATCAAGATTGCAGTATTAATTTCGAGAA
AAATTGAGATATTCATAGAGCTATTGTAAATTTTCTTGATTTCAGACTGAAACTTCGGAAAATCAAGAGA
AAATCAAAGAAAAGGATGACGGGGATGATCAGCCTGGCACACCGAACAGCTATAGAAGCCGGGAAACTTC
ACCAGCTCCAAAAAGGTCCAAGGAGACCAGGTTTGTCAAAAGCTTCCTGCGATTAATTCTCATTTCAATT
TTTCAGAGAATCAGAGTCTCCTGAAAAATCCCCGGTTCGTTCAAGATCTCCCAGAAGGTCTTCAGCACGT
TCCCCGTCACGATCTCCTAGACGGCGCCGAGAAAGAAGCTCAGAAAGAAAGCAATCCGAAGAGCCAGCAC
CGCTACCAGAGAAAAAGAAGAAAGAGCCGCTGGATATTCTACGAACAAGAACCGGAGGAGCATATATTCC
ACCCGCCAAACTTCGACTTATGCAACAACAGATTAGTGATAAGCAAAGTGAACAGTATCAGAGAATGAAT
TGGGAAAGAATGAAGAAAAAGATTCACGGATTGGTTAACAGAGTCAACGCGAAGAATCTTGTTCAAATTG
TCAGAGAACTTCTTCAAGAGAATGTGATTCGTTCAAAGTGAGTGAGAAAATCGAAGGAAAAGGAAAGAAT
TAATTTAATTTTTCAGGGGACTTCTCTGCCGTGACATTATTCAAGCTCAGGCTTTCTCACCAGGATTCTC
TAACGTCTATGCAGCTTTGGCGGCAGTTATCAACTCGAAATTCCCTCATGTCGGTGAACTTCTTCTCCGT
CGTCTGATTGTACAGTTCAAAAGAAGTTTCCGTAGAAATGACAGAGGCGTCACGGTGAACGTGATCAAAT
TCATCGCACATTTGATTAATCAACAAGTTGCTCACGAAGTTCTTGCGCTGGAAATCATGATTCTGATGCT
TGAAGAACCAACTGATGATTCAGTTGAAGTCGCCATTGCGTTCCTGAAAGAGTGTGGAGCAAAGCTTCTG
GAGATTGCTCCAGCAGCTCTTAACAGTGTCTACGACCGTCTTCGTGCAATTCTCATGGAAACTGAAAGAT
CGGAAAATGCACTGGATCGACGTATTCAGTATATGATTGAGACTGCAATGCAGATTCGAAAGGACAAATT
TGCGGCGTATCCGGCGGTCATTGAAGACTTGGACTTGATTGAGGAGGAGGATCAGATCATCCATACACTT
AATTTGGAGGATGCGGTTGATCCGGAAAATGGGCTTAATGTGTTCAAACTAGATCCAGAATTCGAAAAGA
ACGAGGAGGTTTATGAGGAGATCCGTAAGGAAATCATTGGAAACGCCGATATTTCGGATGAGGATGGTGG
CGACGAGTTGGATGATGAAGAAGAGGGTAGTGATGTGGAAGAGGCTCCGAAGAAGACTACAGAGATTATT
GATAATACTGATCAGAATTGACTGCTTTCAGAAGGTATTCATTTTGAGTTTTGGGCCGGCAAATCTGTAA
GTTGCCGGTTGCCGAAAATTTGCTGAATTTGCCGGAAAAAAAAATTCCGGAATTTATTTAAAAACTTTTT
GTAAAAATTAAATTAAATTTGCAACTTTTCAGAGAAGTCTACCTGACAATGCAATCATCTTTGGACTACC
AAGAAGCTGCTCACAAATTGCTGAAAATGAAGATTCCAGACAGCATGCAGGTCAGCGATGTTGCAAAGAA
AAATTTTCGACCAAAAAAACCAACCAATCATAAAATTTAAAAAAAAACTCCGTTTTTTTCTTTTTTTTTA
TACGAGAAAAACCAAAAAAATGTATTTTTGCCAAATTCTAAAATACTATCCCCGAAATTTTCAATATTTT
CTCTTTCAGAACGAACTCTGCGCGATGCTTGTCGATTGTTGTGCTCAACAGCGTACCTACGAGCGATTCT
ACGGAATGCTCATCGAACGTTTCTGCCGACTTCGCCTCGAATACCAGCAATACTTTGAAAAGCTCTGCCA
GGACACGTATTCCACGATTCACCGAATTGACATCACAAAACTGCGGAATTTGGCTCGCCTTATTGCTCAT
TTGCTCTCGACGGATGCTATTGACTGGAAGATTTTGGCCGATATGAAAATGACCGAAGAGGACACAACTT
CTTCTGGCAGAATCTATATTAAATATATATTTAATGAACTTGTGGAGGCGATGGGAATGGTTAAACTTCA
TTCGAGAGTTACTGATCCGTGAGTTTCCTAGAGAGAGTTGTTTTCGTATTCAATTTTCCCTATTTTCAGA
ACTTTGGCTCATTGCTTTGTTGGATTATTCCCACGAACTAATCCGAACAGCGCACGATTTTCGATCAACT
TCTTCACAATGATTGGATTGGGTGGTTTGACGTTGGAACTTCGTGAATGGCTGGCAAAGGGTCTCAAGAA
GAAGAAGGGAATGCTGGATCAGTTGAAGGCCGAATCAAGCTCAGATTCATCGTCGTCTTCGGATTCGTCA
GACTCGTCTGATTCTTCGGATTCTGACGATTCATCCGACTCGTCTTCAGATTCCTCATCTTCTTCAGAAT
CAGAGCCAGAACCACCGAAGAAAAAGAAGAAGAAGAACAGTGAAGAGAGTTCCAAAAAGAAGGAAAAAGA
GAATATTGGTCGACGGGATCGTGGAGACAAGAGAGCTGAACGTCATCGTGATCAAAGTGTGGAGAACAAG
GACAAGGATCGTCGACGTCGCCAGGATTCTGACGAAAATCGTCGGCCAGAACGAGGAGATGACCGCAAGG
ATCGGAGTAAAGATCGTCGTCGTCAAGACTCGGATGATGAGGATCGGAAAGGTCGTGAACGTCGGGAAGA
TTCAGGGGAAAGACGTCGCGGAGATCGGGATCGACGTGATCGAAACAAGGATCAGGAGGATCACCGTGAA
GATCGCCGTGACCGAAGCAAGGATCGTGAGGATCGACGTGATCGCCGTCGTCATGACTCTGATGATGATC
GTAAAACTCGTCGGGATAGAAGTGAAGAGCGAGGAGGACGTCGTCGTGAAGTGGAATCGGATGATCGACG
CCGACGTCGTTGAATTTTCAAATTTTAAATACTGAATATTTGTTTTTTTTCCTATTATTTATTTATTCTC
TTTGTGTTTTTTTTCTTGCTTTCTAAAAAATTAATTCAATCCAAATCTAAACATTTTTTTTTCTCTTTCC
GTCTCCCAATTCGTATTCCGCTCCTCTCATCTGAACACAATGTGCAAGTTTATTTATCTTCTCGCTTTCA
TTTCATTAGGACGTGGGGGGAATTGGTGGAAGGGGGAAACACACAAAAGGATGATGGAAATGAAATAAGG
ACACACAATATGCAACAACATTCAATTCAGAAATATGGAGGAAGGTTTAAAAGAAAACATAAAAATATAT
AGAGGAGGAAGGAAAACTAGTAAAAAATAAGCAAAGAAATTAGGCGAACGATGAGAATTGTCCTCGCTTG
GCAAATGCGAATCCGTATGGAGAGGCACGTTTGGCGAAGGCAAATGTTCGGTATGGAGATCTGTAAAAAT
TTTTAAGTTGAAATTTGGTGTTGCTCTTTTACAAAATTTTCCGATTTTCGCTTGAAATTACGGTGCCAGG
TCTCGACACGTCTTCCAATTTTTCAAATTCAAAAGAGCCTTTAATGGGCTGTAGTTGCTAATTTCTCGTT
TTTGAAAATTTTTCTTCCGTTTAATCGAAATTTGATGTATTTTATTTATGATTTTCAATAAATTTCAAAG
AAACTGGTGAAAACTCGGAAAATTGTGAACTACAGTAATCCAATCCTTAAAGGCGCACACCTTTTAAATG
TCCGCCCCAATACGATATTTTTTTAAGATTCGCTAGAGCGGCCCAAAAGGCCTTTTTTTTTTGGCGCCGA
CGTCAGGTGGCACTTTTCGGGGAAATGTGCGCGGAACCCCTATTTGTTTATTTTTCTAAATACATTCAAA
TATGTATCCGCTCATGAGACAATAACCCTGATAAATGCTTCAATAATATTGAAAAAGGAAGAGTATGAGT
ATTCAACATTTCCGTGTCGCCCTTATTCCCTTTTTTGCGGCATTTTGCCTTCCTGTTTTTGCTCACCCAG
AAACGCTGGTGAAAGTAAAAGATGCTGAAGATCAGTTGGGTGCACGAGTGGGTTACATCGAACTGGATCT
CAACAGCGGTAAGATCCTTGAGAGTTTTCGCCCCGAAGAACGTTTTCCAATGATGAGCACTTTTAAAGTT
CTGCTATGTGGCGCGGTATTATCCCGTATTGACGCCGGGCAAGAGCAACTCGGTCGCCGCATACACTATT
CTCAGAATGACTTGGTTGAGTACTCACCAGTCACAGAAAAGCATCTTACGGATGGCATGACAGTAAGAGA
ATTATGCAGTGCTGCCATAACCATGAGTGATAACACTGCGGCCAACTTACTTCTGACAACGATCGGAGGA
CCGAAGGAGCTAACCGCTTTTTTGCACAACATGGGGGATCATGTAACTCGCCTTGATCGTTGGGAACCGG
AGCTGAATGAAGCCATACCAAACGACGAGCGTGACACCACGATGCCTGTAGCAATGGCAACAACGTTGCG
CAAACTATTAACTGGCGAACTACTTACTCTAGCTTCCCGGCAACAATTAATAGACTGGATGGAGGCGGAT
AAAGTTGCAGGACCACTTCTGCGCTCGGCCCTTCCGGCTGGCTGGTTTATTGCTGATAAATCTGGAGCCG
GTGAGCGTGGGTCTCGCGGTATCATTGCAGCACTGGGGCCAGATGGTAAGCCCTCCCGTATCGTAGTTAT
CTACACGACGGGGAGTCAGGCAACTATGGATGAACGAAATAGACAGATCGCTGAGATAGGTGCCTCACTG
ATTAAGCATTGGTAACTGTCAGACCAAGTTTACTCATATATACTTTAGATTGATTTAAAACTTCATTTTT
AATTTAAAAGGATCTAGGTGAAGATCCTTTTTGATAATCTCATGACCAAAATCCCTTAACGTGAGTTTTC
GTTCCACTGAGCGTCAGACCCCGTAGAAAAGATCAAAGGATCTTCTTGAGATCCTTTTTTTCTGCGCGTA
ATCTGCTGCTTGCAAACAAAAAAACCACCGCTACCAGCGGTGGTTTGTTTGCCGGATCAAGAGCTACCAA
CTCTTTTTCCGAAGGTAACTGGCTTCAGCAGAGCGCAGATACCAAATACTGTCCTTCTAGTGTAGCCGTA
GTTAGGCCACCACTTCAAGAACTCTGTAGCACCGCCTACATACCTCGCTCTGCTAATCCTGTTACCAGTG
GCTGCTGCCAGTGGCGATAAGTCGTGTCTTACCGGGTTGGACTCAAGACGATAGTTACCGGATAAGGCGC
AGCGGTCGGGCTGAACGGGGGGTTCGTGCACACAGCCCAGCTTGGAGCGAACGACCTACACCGAACTGAG
ATACCTACAGCGTGAGCATTGAGAAAGCGCCACGCTTCCCGAAGGGAGAAAGGCGGACAGGTATCCGGTA
AGCGGCAGGGTCGGAACAGGAGAGCGCACGAGGGAGCTTCCAGGGGGAAACGCCTGGTATCTTTATAGTC
CTGTCGGGTTTCGCCACCTCTGACTTGAGCGTCGATTTTTGTGATGCTCGTCAGGGGGGCGGAGCCTATG
GAAAAACGCCAGCAACGCGGCCTTTTTACGGTTCCTGGCCTTTTGCTGGCCTTTTGCTCACATGTTCTTT
CCTGCGTTATCCCCTGATTCTGTGGATAACCGTATTACCGCCTTTGAGTGAGCTGATACCGCTCGCCGCA
GCCGAACGACCGAGCGCAGCGAGTCAGTGAGCGAGGAAGCGGAAGAGCGCCCAATACGCAAACCGCCTCT
CCCCGCGCGTTGGCCGATTCATTAATGCAGCTGGCACGACAGGTTTCCCGACTGGAAAGCGGGCAGTGAG
CGCAACGCAATTAATGTGAGTTAGCTCACTCATTAGGCACCCCAGGCTTTACACTTTATGCTTCCGGCTC
GTATGTTGTGTGGAATTGTGAGCGGATAACAATTTCACACAGGAAACAGCTATGACCATGATTACGCCAA
GCTGTAAGTTTAAACATGATCTTACTAACTAACTATTCTCATTTAAATTTTCAGAGCTTAAAAATGGCTG
AAATCACTCACAACGATGGATACGCTAACAACTTGGAAATGAAAT
